Addgene plasmid #219282: SFFV-PRDM4-Brd 356
Purpose: Transcription factor PRDM4 with a specific barcode assigned.
Depositing lab: Filipe Pereira. Depositing organization: Center for Neuroscience and Cell Biology, University of Coimbra. Publication: A combinatorial transcription factor screening platform for immune cell reprogramming. Kurochkin I, Altman AR, Caiado I, Pertiga-Cabral D, Halitzki E, Minaeva M, Zimmermannova O, Henriques-Oliveira L, Klein D, Nair M, Oliveira D, Cajal LR, Knittel R, Feick C, Ringner M, Martin M, Cirovic B, Pires CF, Rosa FF, Sitnicka E, Theis FJ, Pereira CF. Cell Syst. 2026 Jan 21;17(1):101457. doi: 10.1016/j.cels.2025.101457. Epub 2026 Jan 14. PubMed 41539305.
Backbone
  Vector backbone: SFFV-MCS
  Backbone size w/o insert (bp): 6638
  Vector type: Lentiviral
Growth in bacteria
  Bacterial resistance: Ampicillin, 100 μg/mL
  Growth temperature: 37°C
  Growth strain: NEB Stable
  Copy number: High Copy
Gene/Insert
  Gene/Insert name: PRDM4
  Species: H. sapiens (human)
  Insert size (bp): 2406
  Entrez Gene: PRDM4 (a.k.a. PFM1)
  Promoter: The spleen focus-forming virus (SFFV) promoter
  Cloning method: Restriction Enzyme; 5′ cloning site Bsp119I (not destroyed); 3′ cloning site BstHI (not destroyed)
Terms and licenses: Academic/Nonprofit Terms; Industry Terms: Not Available to Industry
Depositor comments: Barcode sequence cloned into XbaI restriction site. Design of plasmid is as follows: SFFV-[TF sequence]-WPRE-[Barcode sequence].
How to cite: SFFV-PRDM4-Brd 356 was a gift from Filipe Pereira (Addgene plasmid # 219282 ; http://n2t.net/addgene:219282 ; RRID:Addgene_219282)
