[The description below was written by a language model from this plasmid's Addgene catalogue record and pLannotate feature annotations shown in this document.]
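Description:
SFFV-PRDM4-Brd 356 is a lentiviral transfer plasmid built on the SFFV-MCS backbone that expresses the human transcription factor PRDM4 (also known as PFM1) together with a construct-specific DNA barcode. It is propagated in E. coli as a high-copy plasmid through a ColE1/pUC-type origin and selected with ampicillin via the β-lactamase gene. The backbone also carries an f1 origin, residual pBluescript-derived lac/lacZα elements with T3 and T7 promoters, and SV40 origin sequence. No mammalian selection marker or fluorescent reporter appears in the annotated features.

The viral portion has a third-generation, self-inactivating layout. An RSV promoter replaces the U3 region to drive a truncated HIV-1 5' LTR, followed by the Ψ packaging signal with a gag fragment, the Rev response element for Rev-dependent nuclear export of the genomic RNA, and the cPPT/CTS. The 3' LTR carries the ΔU3 deletion, so the integrated provirus lacks LTR promoter activity, and an SV40 polyadenylation signal follows it. Within this frame, the spleen focus-forming virus (SFFV) promoter drives the roughly 2.4 kb PRDM4 coding sequence, cloned between retained restriction sites in the multiple cloning site. A WPRE downstream enhances transcript stability and expression. According to the depositor, the barcode is inserted at an XbaI site after the WPRE, giving the order SFFV–TF–WPRE–barcode; the barcode is not separately annotated in the feature table. That position upstream of the 3' LTR would place it within the transcript, although the record does not describe how it is read out.

The plasmid belongs to a barcoded transcription factor collection made for combinatorial screening in immune cell reprogramming, where each barcode identifies the factor delivered.
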