Features (pLannotate 1.2.2; 29 found; start..end, strand, type, name):
     94..112     -  promoter       T7 promoter: promoter for bacteriophage T7 RNA polymerase
    120..275     +  CDS            lacZα (fragment): LacZα fragment of β-galactosidase; lacZ fragment
    280..708     +  rep_origin     f1 ori (sequence partly withheld): f1 bacteriophage origin of replication; arrow indicates direction of (+) strand synthesis
    761..865     +  promoter       AmpR promoter: bla
    866..1726    +  CDS            AmpR: β-lactamase; bla; confers resistance to ampicillin, carbenicillin, and related antibiotics
   1897..2485    +  rep_origin     ori: high-copy-number ColE1/pMB1/pBR322/pUC origin of replication
   2668..2760    +  CDS            lacI (fragment): lac repressor; lacI; The lac repressor binds to the lac operator to inhibit transcription in E. coli. This inhibition can be relieved by adding lactose or isopropyl-β-D-thiogalactopyranoside (IPTG).
   2773..2794    +  protein_bind   CAP binding site: CAP binding activates transcription in the presence of cAMP. E. coli catabolite activator protein
   2809..2839    +  promoter       lac promoter: promoter for the E. coli lac operon
   2847..2863    +  protein_bind   lac operator: The lac repressor binds to the lac operator to inhibit transcription in E. coli. This inhibition can be relieved by adding lactose or isopropyl-β-D-thiogalactopyranoside (IPTG). lac repressor encoded by lacI
   2908..2926    +  promoter       T3 promoter: promoter for bacteriophage T3 RNA polymerase
   2954..3180    +  promoter       RSV promoter: Rous sarcoma virus enhancer/promoter
   3181..3361    +  LTR            5' LTR (truncated): truncated 5' long terminal repeat (LTR) from HIV-1
   3408..3533    +  misc_feature   HIV-1 Ψ: packaging signal of human immunodeficiency virus type 1
   3517..3880    +  CDS            HIV-1 gag (fragment): gag protein from human immunodeficiency virus 1; gag
   4026..4259    +  misc_feature   RRE: The Rev response element (RRE) of HIV-1 allows for Rev-dependent mRNA export from the nucleus to the cytoplasm.
   4636..4736    +  CDS            Rev (fragment): human immunodeficiency virus 1 (HIV-1) Rev protein; rev; enhances nuclear export of unspliced and incompletely spliced viral mRNAs
   4755..4872    +  misc_feature   cPPT/CTS: central polypurine tract and central termination sequence of HIV-1
   4906..5307    +  promoter       SFFV promoter: spleen focus-forming virus long terminal repeat (LTR) promoter
   5317..5340    +  misc_feature   MCS (fragment): pBluescript multiple cloning site
   5365..7767    +  CDS            PRDM4: PRDM4_HUMAN - Also known as PFM1. Experimental evidence at protein level: Swiss-Prot protein existence level 1. May function as a transcription factor involved in cell differentiation. From Homo sapiens (Human).
   7778..7803    +  misc_feature   MCS (fragment): pBluescript multiple cloning site
   7803..7862    +  CDS            S (fragment): HBSAG_WHV6 - Experimental evidence at transcript level: Swiss-Prot protein existence level 2. The middle envelope protein plays an important role in the budding of the virion. It is involved in the induction of budding in a nucleocapsid independent way. In this process the majority of envelope proteins bud to form subviral lipoprotein particles of 22 nm of diameter that do not contain a nucleocapsid (By similarity). From Woodchuck hepatitis B virus (isolate w64/pWS23) (WHV).
   7994..8397    +  misc_feature   WPRE: woodchuck hepatitis virus posttranscriptional regulatory element
   8455..8514    +  CDS            nef (fragment): NEF_HV1Z2 - Experimental evidence at protein level: Swiss-Prot protein existence level 1. Extracellular Nef protein targets CD4(+) T-lymphocytes for apoptosis by interacting with CXCR4 surface receptors. From Human immunodeficiency virus type 1 group M subtype D (isolate Z2/CDC-Z34) (HIV-1).
   8516..8749    +  LTR            3' LTR (ΔU3): self-inactivating 3' long terminal repeat (LTR) from HIV-1
   8821..8942    +  polyA_signal   SV40 poly(A) signal: SV40 polyadenylation signal
   8961..8982    +  rep_origin     SV40 ori (fragment): SV40 origin of replication
   8982..73      +  rep_origin     SV40 ori (across the origin): SV40 origin of replication
>Addgene plasmid #219282 | SFFV-PRDM4-Brd 356 | addgene full sequence | sequence record 449037 | Addgene NGS Result
ATTTATGCAGAGGCCGAGGCCGCCTCGGCCTCTGAGCTATTCCAGAAGTAGTGAGGAGGCTTTTTTGGAG
GCCTAGGGACGTACCCAATTCGCCCTATAGTGAGTCGTATTACGCGCGCTCACTGGCCGTCGTTTTACAA
CGTCGTGACTGGGAAAACCCTGGCGTTACCCAACTTAATCGCCTTGCAGCACATCCCCCTTTCGCCAGCT
GGCGTAATAGCGAAGAGGCCCGCACCGATCGCCCTTCCCAACAGTTGCGCAGCCTGAATGGCGAATGGG
[124 nt withheld, positions 280-403]
C
[91 nt withheld, positions 405-495]
A
[49 nt withheld, positions 497-545]
CCTTTGACGTTGGAGTCCACGTTCTTT
[37 nt withheld, positions 573-609]
ACCCTATCTCGGTCTATTCTTTTGATTTATAAGGGATTTTGCCGATTTCGGCCTATTGGTTAAAAAATGA
GCTGATTTAACAAAAATTTAACGCGAATTTTAACAAAATATTAACGCTTACAATTTAGGTGGCACTTTTC
GGGGAAATGTGCGCGGAACCCCTATTTGTTTATTTTTCTAAATACATTCAAATATGTATCCGCTCATGAG
ACAATAACCCTGATAAATGCTTCAATAATATTGAAAAAGGAAGAGTATGAGTATTCAACATTTCCGTGTC
GCCCTTATTCCCTTTTTTGCGGCATTTTGCCTTCCTGTTTTTGCTCACCCAGAAACGCTGGTGAAAGTAA
AAGATGCTGAAGATCAGTTGGGTGCACGAGTGGGTTACATCGAACTGGATCTCAACAGCGGTAAGATCCT
TGAGAGTTTTCGCCCCGAAGAACGTTTTCCAATGATGAGCACTTTTAAAGTTCTGCTATGTGGCGCGGTA
TTATCCCGTATTGACGCCGGGCAAGAGCAACTCGGTCGCCGCATACACTATTCTCAGAATGACTTGGTTG
AGTACTCACCAGTCACAGAAAAGCATCTTACGGATGGCATGACAGTAAGAGAATTATGCAGTGCTGCCAT
AACCATGAGTGATAACACTGCGGCCAACTTACTTCTGACAACGATCGGAGGACCGAAGGAGCTAACCGCT
TTTTTGCACAACATGGGGGATCATGTAACTCGCCTTGATCGTTGGGAACCGGAGCTGAATGAAGCCATAC
CAAACGACGAGCGTGACACCACGATGCCTGTAGCAATGGCAACAACGTTGCGCAAACTATTAACTGGCGA
ACTACTTACTCTAGCTTCCCGGCAACAATTAATAGACTGGATGGAGGCGGATAAAGTTGCAGGACCACTT
CTGCGCTCGGCCCTTCCGGCTGGCTGGTTTATTGCTGATAAATCTGGAGCCGGTGAGCGTGGGTCTCGCG
GTATCATTGCAGCACTGGGGCCAGATGGTAAGCCCTCCCGTATCGTAGTTATCTACACGACGGGGAGTCA
GGCAACTATGGATGAACGAAATAGACAGATCGCTGAGATAGGTGCCTCACTGATTAAGCATTGGTAACTG
TCAGACCAAGTTTACTCATATATACTTTAGATTGATTTAAAACTTCATTTTTAATTTAAAAGGATCTAGG
TGAAGATCCTTTTTGATAATCTCATGACCAAAATCCCTTAACGTGAGTTTTCGTTCCACTGAGCGTCAGA
CCCCGTAGAAAAGATCAAAGGATCTTCTTGAGATCCTTTTTTTCTGCGCGTAATCTGCTGCTTGCAAACA
AAAAAACCACCGCTACCAGCGGTGGTTTGTTTGCCGGATCAAGAGCTACCAACTCTTTTTCCGAAGGTAA
CTGGCTTCAGCAGAGCGCAGATACCAAATACTGTTCTTCTAGTGTAGCCGTAGTTAGGCCACCACTTCAA
GAACTCTGTAGCACCGCCTACATACCTCGCTCTGCTAATCCTGTTACCAGTGGCTGCTGCCAGTGGCGAT
AAGTCGTGTCTTACCGGGTTGGACTCAAGACGATAGTTACCGGATAAGGCGCAGCGGTCGGGCTGAACGG
GGGGTTCGTGCACACAGCCCAGCTTGGAGCGAACGACCTACACCGAACTGAGATACCTACAGCGTGAGCT
ATGAGAAAGCGCCACGCTTCCCGAAGGGAGAAAGGCGGACAGGTATCCGGTAAGCGGCAGGGTCGGAACA
GGAGAGCGCACGAGGGAGCTTCCAGGGGGAAACGCCTGGTATCTTTATAGTCCTGTCGGGTTTCGCCACC
TCTGACTTGAGCGTCGATTTTTGTGATGCTCGTCAGGGGGGCGGAGCCTATGGAAAAACGCCAGCAACGC
GGCCTTTTTACGGTTCCTGGCCTTTTGCTGGCCTTTTGCTCACATGTTCTTTCCTGCGTTATCCCCTGAT
TCTGTGGATAACCGTATTACCGCCTTTGAGTGAGCTGATACCGCTCGCCGCAGCCGAACGACCGAGCGCA
GCGAGTCAGTGAGCGAGGAAGCGGAAGAGCGCCCAATACGCAAACCGCCTCTCCCCGCGCGTTGGCCGAT
TCATTAATGCAGCTGGCACGACAGGTTTCCCGACTGGAAAGCGGGCAGTGAGCGCAACGCAATTAATGTG
AGTTAGCTCACTCATTAGGCACCCCAGGCTTTACACTTTATGCTTCCGGCTCGTATGTTGTGTGGAATTG
TGAGCGGATAACAATTTCACACAGGAAACAGCTATGACCATGATTACGCCAAGCGCGCAATTAACCCTCA
CTAAAGGGAACAAAAGCTGGAGCTGCAAGCTTAATGTAGTCTTATGCAATACTCTTGTAGTCTTGCAACA
TGGTAACGATGAGTTAGCAACATGCCTTACAAGGAGAGAAAAAGCACCGTGCATGCCGATTGGTGGAAGT
AAGGTGGTACGATCGTGCCTTATTAGGAAGGCAACAGACGGGTCTGACATGGATTGGACGAACCACTGAA
TTGCCGCATTGCAGAGATATTGTATTTAAGTGCCTAGCTCGATACATAAACGGGTCTCTCTGGTTAGACC
AGATCTGAGCCTGGGAGCTCTCTGGCTAACTAGGGAACCCACTGCTTAAGCCTCAATAAAGCTTGCCTTG
AGTGCTTCAAGTAGTGTGTGCCCGTCTGTTGTGTGACTCTGGTAACTAGAGATCCCTCAGACCCTTTTAG
TCAGTGTGGAAAATCTCTAGCAGTGGCGCCCGAACAGGGACTTGAAAGCGAAAGGGAAACCAGAGGAGCT
CTCTCGACGCAGGACTCGGCTTGCTGAAGCGCGCACGGCAAGAGGCGAGGGGCGGCGACTGGTGAGTACG
CCAAAAATTTTGACTAGCGGAGGCTAGAAGGAGAGAGATGGGTGCGAGAGCGTCAGTATTAAGCGGGGGA
GAATTAGATCGCGATGGGAAAAAATTCGGTTAAGGCCAGGGGGAAAGAAAAAATATAAATTAAAACATAT
AGTATGGGCAAGCAGGGAGCTAGAACGATTCGCAGTTAATCCTGGCCTGTTAGAAACATCAGAAGGCTGT
AGACAAATACTGGGACAGCTACAACCATCCCTTCAGACAGGATCAGAAGAACTTAGATCATTATATAATA
CAGTAGCAACCCTCTATTGTGTGCATCAAAGGATAGAGATAAAAGACACCAAGGAAGCTTTAGACAAGAT
AGAGGAAGAGCAAAACAAAAGTAAGACCACCGCACAGCAAGCGGCCGCTGATCTTCAGACCTGGAGGAGG
AGATATGAGGGACAATTGGAGAAGTGAATTATATAAATATAAAGTAGTAAAAATTGAACCATTAGGAGTA
GCACCCACCAAGGCAAAGAGAAGAGTGGTGCAGAGAGAAAAAAGAGCAGTGGGAATAGGAGCTTTGTTCC
TTGGGTTCTTGGGAGCAGCAGGAAGCACTATGGGCGCAGCGTCAATGACGCTGACGGTACAGGCCAGACA
ATTATTGTCTGGTATAGTGCAGCAGCAGAACAATTTGCTGAGGGCTATTGAGGCGCAACAGCATCTGTTG
CAACTCACAGTCTGGGGCATCAAGCAGCTCCAGGCAAGAATCCTGGCTGTGGAAAGATACCTAAAGGATC
AACAGCTCCTGGGGATTTGGGGTTGCTCTGGAAAACTCATTTGCACCACTGCTGTGCCTTGGAATGCTAG
TTGGAGTAATAAATCTCTGGAACAGATTTGGAATCACACGACCTGGATGGAGTGGGACAGAGAAATTAAC
AATTACACAAGCTTAATACACTCCTTAATTGAAGAATCGCAAAACCAGCAAGAAAAGAATGAACAAGAAT
TATTGGAATTAGATAAATGGGCAAGTTTGTGGAATTGGTTTAACATAACAAATTGGCTGTGGTATATAAA
ATTATTCATAATGATAGTAGGAGGCTTGGTAGGTTTAAGAATAGTTTTTGCTGTACTTTCTATAGTGAAT
AGAGTTAGGCAGGGATATTCACCATTATCGTTTCAGACCCACCTCCCAACCCCGAGGGGACCCGACAGGC
CCGAAGGAATAGAAGAAGAAGGTGGAGAGAGAGACAGAGACAGATCCATTCGATTAGTGAACGGATCTCG
ACGGTATCGGTTAACTTTTAAAAGAAAAGGGGGGATTGGGGGGTACAGTGCAGGGGAAAGAATAGTAGAC
ATAATAGCAACAGACATACAAACTAAAGAATTACAAAAACAAATTACAAAAATTCAAAATTTTATCGATC
ACGAGACTAGCCTCGAGCTGGCTGCAGTAACGCCATTTTGCAAGGCATGGAAAAATACCAAACCAAGAAT
AGAGAAGTTCAGATCAAGGGCGGGTACATGAAAATAGCTAACGTTGGGCCAAACAGGATATCTGCGGTGA
GCAGTTTCGGCCCCGGCCCGGGGCCAAGAACAGATGGTCACCGCAGTTTCGGCCCCGGCCCGAGGCCAAG
AACAGATGGTCCCCAGATATGGCCCAACCCTCAGCAGTTTCTTAAGACCCATCAGATGTTTCCAGGCTCC
CCCAAGGACCTGAAATGACCCTGCGCCTTATTTGAATTAACCAATCAGCCTGCTTCTCGCTTCTGTTCGC
GCGCTTCTGCTTCCCGAGCTCTATAAAAGAGCTCACAACCCCTCACTCGGCGCGCCAGTCCTCCGACAGA
CTGAGTCGGCCGGTCGAATCAAGCTTATCGATACCGTCGACGGATCCGCTAGCCCGCGGTTCGAAATGCA
TCACAGGATGAATGAAATGAACCTGAGTCCAGTGGGGATGGAGCAGCTGACTTCATCCTCTGTGAGCAAT
GCCTTGCCAGTCTCAGGAAGTCACCTGGGATTGGCTGCCTCACCCACTCACAGTGCCATCCCTGCCCCAG
GCCTCCCAGTGGCAATTCCAAACCTGGGTCCCTCCCTGAGCTCTCTGCCTTCTGCTCTGTCTTTAATGCT
ACCAATGGGTATTGGGGATCGAGGGGTGATGTGTGGGTTACCTGAAAGAAACTACACCCTACCTCCACCA
CCTTACCCTCACCTGGAGAGCAGTTATTTCAGAACCATTCTACCTGGCATTTTATCTTATTTAGCTGACA
GACCACCTCCACAGTACATCCACCCTAACTCTATAAATGTTGATGGTAATACAGCATTATCTATCACCAA
TAACCCTTCAGCACTAGATCCCTATCAGTCCAATGGAAATGTTGGATTAGAACCAGGCATTGTTTCAATA
GACTCTCGCTCTGTGAACACACATGGTGCCCAAAGTCTTCATCCCAGTGATGGCCATGAGGTGGCCTTGG
ACACAGCAATCACTATGGAGAACGTTTCTAGGGTTACCAGCCCAATTTCGACAGATGGAATGGCAGAGGA
GCTTACGATGGACGGTGTTGCAGGCGAGCATTCCCAAATCCCAAATGGCTCCAGAAGTCATGAACCTCTG
TCTGTGGATTCTGTGAGCAACAACCTTGCAGCAGACGCTGTAGGACATGGTGGTGTGATACCCATGCATG
GGAATGGCCTGGAGCTCCCTGTGGTCATGGAGACAGACCACATTGCAAGTCGGGTCAATGGCATGTCTGA
CAGTGCCCTCAGTGACTCCATTCACACTGTGGCCATGAGCACCAACTCTGTAAGCGTGGCACTCTCTACC
TCACACAACCTTGCCTCCCTAGAATCTGTTTCCCTCCATGAAGTTGGCCTCAGCCTAGAACCTGTGGCTG
TCTCCTCCATCACCCAGGAGGTTGCTATGGGGACAGGTCATGTAGATGTATCTTCAGACAGTCTTTCTTT
TGTATCACCTTCACTGCAAATGGAAGACTCCAATTCAAACAAGGAGAACATGGCAACCTTGTTTACAATT
TGGTGTACTCTGTGTGACCGCGCCTATCCCTCGGACTGTCCCGAACATGGACCAGTGACTTTTGTTCCTG
ACACTCCAATAGAGAGCAGAGCAAGGCTTTCTCTCCCAAAGCAGCTTGTTCTCCGTCAGTCAATTGTGGG
AGCAGAAGTTGGTGTATGGACTGGAGAAACCATTCCTGTGCGGACTTGCTTTGGACCTCTAATTGGCCAG
CAGAGTCACTCCATGGAAGTAGCAGAATGGACAGACAAGGCAGTTAACCATATCTGGAAGATATACCACA
ATGGTGTCCTAGAATTCTGCATCATTACAACTGATGAAAATGAATGTAATTGGATGATGTTTGTGCGCAA
AGCCAGGAACCGGGAAGAGCAGAATTTGGTGGCTTATCCTCATGATGGAAAAATCTTTTTCTGCACCTCA
CAAGATATCCCTCCTGAAAATGAACTGCTTTTTTATTATAGCCGAGATTATGCTCAACAGATTGGTGTTC
CTGAACACCCAGATGTGCATCTCTGTAACTGTGGCAAGGAGTGCAATTCTTACACAGAGTTCAAAGCCCA
TCTGACCAGCCACATCCATAACCATCTTCCTACCCAGGGACATAGCGGCAGCCATGGGCCAAGTCACAGC
AAAGAAAGGAAGTGGAAGTGCTCAATGTGCCCCCAAGCTTTTATCTCTCCTTCCAAACTTCATGTCCACT
TTATGGGTCACATGGGTATGAAGCCCCACAAGTGTGATTTCTGTAGCAAGGCTTTTAGTGATCCCAGCAA
CCTGCGGACCCACCTCAAGATACATACAGGTCAGAAGAACTACAGGTGTACCTTGTGTGACAAGTCTTTC
ACCCAGAAGGCTCACCTGGAGTCCCACATGGTTATCCACACTGGGGAGAAGAATCTTAAGTGTGATTACT
GTGACAAGTTGTTTATGCGGAGGCAGGACCTCAAGCAGCACGTGCTCATCCACACTCAAGAACGCCAGAT
CAAGTGTCCCAAGTGTGATAAGCTGTTCTTGAGAACAAATCACTTAAAGAAGCATCTCAATTCTCATGAA
GGAAAACGGGATTATGTCTGTGAAAAATGTACAAAGGCTTATCTAACCAAATACCATCTCACCCGCCACC
TGAAAACCTGCAAAGGGCCCACCTCCAGTTCGTCAGCACCAGAGGAGGAAGAAGAGGATGACTCAGAAGA
GGAAGATCTAGCAGACTCTGTGGGGACAGAAGACTGTAGGATTAACAGTGCTGTGTATTCAGCGGATGAG
TCTCTTTCTGCACATAAATAAACCGGTCGGATCCCCCGGGCTGCAGGAATTCGAGCATCTTACCGCCATT
TATTCCCATATTTGTTCTGTTTTTCTTGATTTGGGTATACATTTAAATGTTAATAAAACAAAATGGTGGG
GCAATCATTTACATTTTTAGGGATATGTAATTACTAGTTCAGGTGTATTGCCACAAGACAAACATGTTAA
GAAACTTTCCCGTTATTTACGCTCTGTTCCTGTTAATCAACCTCTGGATTACAAAATTTGTGAAAGATTG
ACTGATATTCTTAACTATGTTGCTCCTTTTACGCTGTGTGGATATGCTGCTTTAATGCCTCTGTATCATG
CTATTGCTTCCCGTACGGCTTTCGTTTTCTCCTCCTTGTATAAATCCTGGTTGCTGTCTCTTTATGAGGA
GTTGTGGCCCGTTGTCCGTCAACGTGGCGTGGTGTGCTCTGTGTTTGCTGACGCAACCCCCACTGGCTGG
GGCATTGCCACCACCTGTCAACTCCTTTCTGGGACTTTCGCTTTCCCCCTCCCGATCGCCACGGCAGAAC
TCATCGCCGCCTGCCTTGCCCGCTGCTGGACAGGGGCTAGGTTGCTGGGCACTGATAATTCCGTGGTGTT
GTCGGGGAAGCTGACGTCCTTTGCAATTCGATATCAAGCTGTACCTTCTAGATGTACAATGCCTCTAGCG
CTTCTAGACCAATGACTTACAAGGCAGCTGTAGATCTTAGCCACTTTTTAAAAGAAAAGGGGGGACTGGA
AGGGCTAATTCACTCCCAACGAAGACAAGATCTGCTTTTTGCTTGTACTGGGTCTCTCTGGTTAGACCAG
ATCTGAGCCTGGGAGCTCTCTGGCTAACTAGGGAACCCACTGCTTAAGCCTCAATAAAGCTTGCCTTGAG
TGCTTCAAGTAGTGTGTGCCCGTCTGTTGTGTGACTCTGGTAACTAGAGATCCCTCAGACCCTTTTAGTC
AGTGTGGAAAATCTCTAGCAGTAGTAGTTCATGTCATCTTATTATTCAGTATTTATAACTTGCAAAGAAA
TGAATATCAGAGAGTGAGAGGAACTTGTTTATTGCAGCTTATAATGGTTACAAATAAAGCAATAGCATCA
CAAATTTCACAAATAAAGCATTTTTTTCACTGCATTCTAGTTGTGGTTTGTCCAAACTCATCAATGTATC
TTATCATGTCTGGCTCTAGCTATCCCGCCCCTAACTCCGCCCATCCCGCCCCTAACTCCGCCCAGTTCCG
CCCATTCTCCGCCCCATGGCTGACTAATTTTTTTT
