>Addgene plasmid #219282 | SFFV-PRDM4-Brd 356 | depositor partial sequence | sequence record 428326 | TF ORF
ATGCATCACAGGATGAATGAAATGAACCTGAGTCCAGTGGGGATGGAGCAGCTGACTTCATCCTCTGTGA
GCAATGCCTTGCCAGTCTCAGGAAGTCACCTGGGATTGGCTGCCTCACCCACTCACAGTGCCATCCCTGC
CCCAGGCCTCCCAGTGGCAATTCCAAACCTGGGTCCCTCCCTGAGCTCTCTGCCTTCTGCTCTGTCTTTA
ATGCTACCAATGGGTATTGGGGATCGAGGGGTGATGTGTGGGTTACCTGAAAGAAACTACACCCTACCTC
CACCACCTTACCCTCACCTGGAGAGCAGTTATTTCAGAACCATTCTACCTGGCATTTTATCTTATTTAGC
TGACAGACCACCTCCACAGTACATCCACCCTAACTCTATAAATGTTGATGGTAATACAGCATTATCTATC
ACCAATAACCCTTCAGCACTAGATCCCTATCAGTCCAATGGAAATGTTGGATTAGAACCAGGCATTGTTT
CAATAGACTCTCGCTCTGTGAACACACATGGTGCCCAAAGTCTTCATCCCAGTGATGGCCATGAGGTGGC
CTTGGACACAGCAATCACTATGGAGAACGTTTCTAGGGTTACCAGCCCAATTTCGACAGATGGAATGGCA
GAGGAGCTTACGATGGACGGTGTTGCAGGCGAGCATTCCCAAATCCCAAATGGCTCCAGAAGTCATGAAC
CTCTGTCTGTGGATTCTGTGAGCAACAACCTTGCAGCAGACGCTGTAGGACATGGTGGTGTGATACCCAT
GCATGGGAATGGCCTGGAGCTCCCTGTGGTCATGGAGACAGACCACATTGCAAGTCGGGTCAATGGCATG
TCTGACAGTGCCCTCAGTGACTCCATTCACACTGTGGCCATGAGCACCAACTCTGTAAGCGTGGCACTCT
CTACCTCACACAACCTTGCCTCCCTAGAATCTGTTTCCCTCCATGAAGTTGGCCTCAGCCTAGAACCTGT
GGCTGTCTCCTCCATCACCCAGGAGGTTGCTATGGGGACAGGTCATGTAGATGTATCTTCAGACAGTCTT
TCTTTTGTATCACCTTCACTGCAAATGGAAGACTCCAATTCAAACAAGGAGAACATGGCAACCTTGTTTA
CAATTTGGTGTACTCTGTGTGACCGCGCCTATCCCTCGGACTGTCCCGAACATGGACCAGTGACTTTTGT
TCCTGACACTCCAATAGAGAGCAGAGCAAGGCTTTCTCTCCCAAAGCAGCTTGTTCTCCGTCAGTCAATT
GTGGGAGCAGAAGTTGGTGTATGGACTGGAGAAACCATTCCTGTGCGGACTTGCTTTGGACCTCTAATTG
GCCAGCAGAGTCACTCCATGGAAGTAGCAGAATGGACAGACAAGGCAGTTAACCATATCTGGAAGATATA
CCACAATGGTGTCCTAGAATTCTGCATCATTACAACTGATGAAAATGAATGTAATTGGATGATGTTTGTG
CGCAAAGCCAGGAACCGGGAAGAGCAGAATTTGGTGGCTTATCCTCATGATGGAAAAATCTTTTTCTGCA
CCTCACAAGATATCCCTCCTGAAAATGAACTGCTTTTTTATTATAGCCGAGATTATGCTCAACAGATTGG
TGTTCCTGAACACCCAGATGTGCATCTCTGTAACTGTGGCAAGGAGTGCAATTCTTACACAGAGTTCAAA
GCCCATCTGACCAGCCACATCCATAACCATCTTCCTACCCAGGGACATAGCGGCAGCCATGGGCCAAGTC
ACAGCAAAGAAAGGAAGTGGAAGTGCTCAATGTGCCCCCAAGCTTTTATCTCTCCTTCCAAACTTCATGT
CCACTTTATGGGTCACATGGGTATGAAGCCCCACAAGTGTGATTTCTGTAGCAAGGCTTTTAGTGATCCC
AGCAACCTGCGGACCCACCTCAAGATACATACAGGTCAGAAGAACTACAGGTGTACCTTGTGTGACAAGT
CTTTCACCCAGAAGGCTCACCTGGAGTCCCACATGGTTATCCACACTGGGGAGAAGAATCTTAAGTGTGA
TTACTGTGACAAGTTGTTTATGCGGAGGCAGGACCTCAAGCAGCACGTGCTCATCCACACTCAAGAACGC
CAGATCAAGTGTCCCAAGTGTGATAAGCTGTTCTTGAGAACAAATCACTTAAAGAAGCATCTCAATTCTC
ATGAAGGAAAACGGGATTATGTCTGTGAAAAATGTACAAAGGCTTATCTAACCAAATACCATCTCACCCG
CCACCTGAAAACCTGCAAAGGGCCCACCTCCAGTTCGTCAGCACCAGAGGAGGAAGAAGAGGATGACTCA
GAAGAGGAAGATCTAGCAGACTCTGTGGGGACAGAAGACTGTAGGATTAACAGTGCTGTGTATTCAGCGG
ATGAGTCTCTTTCTGCACATAAATAA
