>Addgene plasmid #219282 | SFFV-PRDM4-Brd 356 | depositor partial sequence | sequence record 428327 | Barcode sequence
TGTACAATGCCTCTAGCGCT
